Addgene plasmid #148408: pAc5.1C-no5UTR-Fluc-5BoxB_AC
Purpose: Insect Expression of 5BoxB
Depositing lab: Elisa Izaurralde. Depositing organization: Max Planck Institute for Developmental Biology. Publication: miRISC and the CCR4-NOT complex silence mRNA targets independently of 43S ribosomal scanning. Kuzuoglu-Ozturk D, Bhandari D, Huntzinger E, Fauser M, Helms S, Izaurralde E. EMBO J. 2016 Jun 1;35(11):1186-203. doi: 10.15252/embj.201592901. Epub 2016 Mar 23. PubMed 27009120.
Backbone
  Vector backbone: Unknown
  Vector type: Insect Expression
Growth in bacteria
  Bacterial resistance: Ampicillin, 100 μg/mL
  Growth temperature: 37°C
  Growth strain: DH5alpha
  Copy number: Low Copy
Gene/Insert
  Gene/Insert name: 5BoxB
  Species: Other
  Cloning method: Unknown
Terms and licenses: Academic/Nonprofit Terms; Industry Terms: Not Available to Industry
Depositor comments: Plasmids from this collection were made available to the research community and donated after the lab closed. Please note that the sequence provided by the depositing laboratory may be theoretical/predicted or based on Sanger sequencing results. There may be discrepancies between sequencing results obtained by Addgene and the depositor sequence. If an Addgene verified sequence is not available, please contact before placing your order to request that our lab fully sequence the plasmid.
How to cite: pAc5.1C-no5UTR-Fluc-5BoxB_AC was a gift from Elisa Izaurralde (Addgene plasmid # 148408 ; http://n2t.net/addgene:148408 ; RRID:Addgene_148408)
