[The description below was written by a language model from this plasmid's Addgene catalogue record and pLannotate feature annotations shown in this document.]
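Description:
pAc5.1C-no5UTR-Fluc-5BoxB_AC is a 7,085 nt insect-cell expression plasmid carrying a firefly luciferase reporter for λN/boxB tethering assays. The catalogue lists the backbone as unknown, although the name and the annotated elements point to a pAc5.1-type vector. It is propagated in E. coli through a ColE1/pUC-type origin and selected with ampicillin via the β-lactamase gene and its own promoter. The repository entry records it as low copy even though this class of origin is annotated as high copy. A fragment of a tetracycline resistance gene and a fragment of SV40 large T antigen are also detected; these appear to be non-functional backbone remnants.

The expression unit is driven by the Drosophila melanogaster actin 5C promoter, which gives strong constitutive transcription in fly cell lines. The luciferase coding sequence begins only a few nucleotides after the annotated end of the promoter. This fits the "no5UTR" in the name, which suggests a transcript with a minimal or absent 5′ leader. Downstream of the luciferase ORF lie a short β-globin-derived fragment and five copies of the boxB RNA hairpin, placing them in the 3′ untranslated region. Each hairpin is bound by the λN peptide, so any protein expressed as a λN fusion is recruited to the reporter mRNA. A V5 tag sequence from the vector follows the hairpins but lies outside the luciferase reading frame. An SV40 polyadenylation signal comes next.

Reporters of this kind are used to measure how a tethered factor affects translation or mRNA stability. The associated publication concerns silencing by miRISC and the CCR4-NOT complex independently of 43S ribosomal scanning. The meaning of the "_AC" suffix is not stated in the record.
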