Features (pLannotate 1.2.2; 15 found; start..end, strand, type, name):
     56..2487    +  promoter       Ac5 promoter: Drosophila melanogaster actin 5C promoter
   2493..4142    +  CDS            luciferase: firefly luciferase; luc
   4155..4182    +  polyA_signal   β-globin poly(A) (fragment): human β-globin polyadenylation signal
   4189..4207    +  protein_bind   boxB: λ N peptide binding site consisting of an RNA hairpin within the N-utliization (nut) site of the λ bacteriophage transcript (Tan and Frankel, 1995) λN peptide
   4231..4249    +  protein_bind   boxB: λ N peptide binding site consisting of an RNA hairpin within the N-utliization (nut) site of the λ bacteriophage transcript (Tan and Frankel, 1995) λN peptide
   4255..4273    +  protein_bind   boxB: λ N peptide binding site consisting of an RNA hairpin within the N-utliization (nut) site of the λ bacteriophage transcript (Tan and Frankel, 1995) λN peptide
   4313..4331    +  protein_bind   boxB: λ N peptide binding site consisting of an RNA hairpin within the N-utliization (nut) site of the λ bacteriophage transcript (Tan and Frankel, 1995) λN peptide
   4337..4355    +  protein_bind   boxB: λ N peptide binding site consisting of an RNA hairpin within the N-utliization (nut) site of the λ bacteriophage transcript (Tan and Frankel, 1995) λN peptide
   4391..4432    +  CDS            V5 tag: epitope tag from simian virus 5
   4532..4666    -  polyA_signal   SV40 poly(A) signal: SV40 polyadenylation signal
   4689..4773    -  CDS            large T antigen (fragment): large T antigen from SV40 (simian virus 40)
   4774..5221    +  CDS            TcR (fragment): tetracycline efflux protein; tet; confers resistance to tetracycline
   5267..5855    -  rep_origin     ori: high-copy-number ColE1/pMB1/pBR322/pUC origin of replication
   6026..6886    -  CDS            AmpR: β-lactamase; bla; confers resistance to ampicillin, carbenicillin, and related antibiotics
   6887..6991    -  promoter       AmpR promoter: bla
>Addgene plasmid #148408 | pAc5.1C-no5UTR-Fluc-5BoxB_AC | depositor full sequence | sequence record 290856 | Full Sequence
CTTCAAGGAATTAATTCTATATTCTAAAAACACAAATGATACTTCTAAAAAAAATCATGAATGGCATCAA
CTCTGAATCAAATCTTTGCAGATGCACCTACTTCTCATTTCCACTGTCACATCATTTTTCCAGATCTCGC
TGCCTGTTATGTGGCCCACAAACCAAGACACGTTTTATGGCCATTAAAGCTGGCTGATCGTCGCCAAACA
CCAAATACATATCAATATGTACATTCGAGAAAGAAGCGATCAAAGAAGCGTCTTCGGGCGAGTAGGAGAA
TGCGGAGGAGAAGGAGAACGAGCTGATCTAGTATCTCTCCACAATCCAATGCCAACTGACCAACTGGCCA
TATTCGGAGCAATTTGAAGCCAATTTCCATCGCCTGGCGATCGCTCCATTCTTGGCTATATGTTTTTCAC
CGTTCCCGGGGCCATTTTCAAAGACTCGTCGGTAAGATAAGATTGTGTCACTCGCTGTCTCTCTTCATTT
GTCGAAGAATGCTGAGGAATTTCGCGATGACGTCGGCGAGTATTTTGAAGAATGAGAATAATTTGTATTT
ATACGAAAATCAGTTAGTGGAATTTTCTACAAAAACATGTTATCTATAGATAATTTTGTTGCAAAATATG
TTGACTATGACAAAGATTGTATGTATATACCTTTAATGTATTCTCATTTTCTTATGTATTTATAATGGCA
ATGATGATACTGATGATATTTTAAGATGATGCCAGACCACAGGCTGATTTCTGCGTCTTTTGCCGAACGC
AGTGCATGTGCGGTTGTTGTTTTTTGGAATAGTTTCAATTTTCGGACTGTCCGCTTTGATTTCAGTTTCT
TGGCTTATTCAAAAAGCAAAGTAAAGCCAAAAAAGCGAGATGGCAATACCAAATGCGGCAAAACGGTAGT
GGAAGGAAAGGGGTGCGGGGCAGCGGAAGGAAGGGTGGGGCGGGGCGTGGCGGGGTCTGTGGCTGGGCGC
GACGTCACCGACGTTGGAGCCACTCCTTTGACCATGTGTGCGTGTGTGTATTATTCGTGTCTCGCCACTC
GCCGGTTGTTTTTTTCTTTTTATCTCGCTCTCTCTAGCGCCATCTCGTACGCATGCTCAACGCACCGCAT
GTTGCCGTGTCCTTTATGCGTCATTTTGGCTCGAAATAGGCAATTATTTAAACAAAGATTAGTCAACGAA
AACGCTAAAATAAATAAGTCTACAATATGGTTACTTATTGCCATGTGTGTGCAGCCAACGATAGCAACAA
AAGCAACAACACAGTGGCTTTCCCTCTTTCACTTTTTGTTTGCAAGCGCGTGCGAGCAAGACGGCACGAC
CGGCAAACGCAATTACGCTGACAAAGAGCAGACGAAGTTTTGGCCGAAAAACATCAAGGCGCCTGATACG
AATGCATTTGCAATAACAATTGCGATATTTAATATTGTTTATGAAGCTGTTTGACTTCAAAACACACAAA
AAAAAAAATAAAACAAATTATTTGAAAGAGAATTAGGAATCGGACAGCTTATCGTTACGGGCTAACAGCA
CACCGAGACGAAATAGCTTACCTGACGTCACAGCCTCTGGAAGAACTGCCGCCAAGCAGAGAGAGAGAGA
AAAAGAGGGAGAGCAGCTTAGACCGCATGTGCTTGTGTGTGAGGCGTCTCTCTCTTCGTCTCCTGTTTGC
GCAAACGCATAGACTGCACTGAGAAAATCGATTACCTATTTTTTATGAATGAATATTTGCACTATTACTA
TTCAAAACTATTAAGATAGCAATCACATTCAATAGCCAAATACTATACCACCTGAGCGATGCAACGAAAT
GATCAATTTGAGCAAAAATGCTGCATATTTAGGACGGCATCATTATAGAAATGCTTCTTGCTGTGTACTT
TTCTCTCGTCTGGCAGCTGTTTCGCCGTTATTGTTAAAACCGGCTTAAGTTAGGTGTGTTTTCTACGACT
AGTGATGCCCCTACTAGAAGATGTGTGTTGCACAAATGTCCCTGAATAACCAATTTGAAGTGCAGATAGC
AGTAAACGTAAGCTAATATGAATATTATTTAACTGTAATGTTTTAATATCGCTGGACATTACTAATAAAC
CCACTATAAACACATGTACATATGTATGTTTTGGCATACAATGAGTAGTTGGGGAAAAAATGTGTAAAAG
CACCGTGACCATCACAGCATAAAGATAACCAGCTGAAGTATCGAATATGAGTAACCCCCAAATTGAATCA
CATGCCGCAACTGATAGGACCCATGGAAGTACACTCTTCATGGCGATATACAAGACACACACAAGCACGA
ACACCCAGTTGCGGAGGAAATTCTCCGTAAATGAAAACCCAATCGGCGAACAATTCATACCCATATATGG
TAAAAGTTTTGAACGCGACTTGAGAGCGGAGAGCATTGCGGCTGATAAGGTTTTAGCGCTAAGCGGGCTT
TATAAAACGGGCTGCGGGACCAGTTTTCATATCACTATGGCCGAAGACGCCAAAAACATAAAGAAAGGCC
CGGCACCATTCTATCCACTAGAGGATGGAACCGCTGGAGAGCAACTGCATAAGGCTATGAAGAGATACGC
CCTGGTTCCTGGAACAATTGCTTTTACAGATGCACATATCGAGGTGAACATCACGTACGCGGAATACTTC
GAAATGTCCGTTCGGTTGGCAGAAGCTATGAAACGATATGGGCTGAATACAAATCACAGAATCGTCGTAT
GCAGTGAAAACTCTCTTCAATTCTTTATGCCGGTGTTGGGCGCGTTATTTATCGGAGTTGCAGTTGCGCC
CGCGAACGACATTTATAATGAACGTGAATTGCTCAACAGTATGAACATTTCGCAGCCTACCGTAGTGTTT
GTTTCCAAAAAGGGGTTGCAAAAAATTTTGAACGTGCAAAAAAAATTACCAATAATCCAGAAAATTATTA
TCATGGATTCTAAAACGGATTACCAGGGATTTCAGTCGATGTACACGTTCGTCACATCTCATCTACCTCC
CGGTTTTAATGAATACGATTTTGTACCAGAGTCCTTTGATCGTGACAAAACAATTGCACTGATAATGAAC
TCCTCTGGATCTACTGGGTTACCTAAGGGTGTGGCCCTTCCGCATAGAACTGCCTGCGTCAGATTCTCGC
ATGCCAGAGATCCTATTTTTGGCAATCAAATCATTCCGGATACTGCGATTTTAAGTGTTGTTCCATTCCA
TCACGGTTTTGGAATGTTTACTACACTCGGATATTTGATATGTGGATTTCGAGTCGTCTTAATGTATAGA
TTTGAAGAAGAGCTGTTTTTACGATCCCTTCAGGATTACAAAATTCAAAGTGCGTTGCTAGTACCAACCC
TATTTTCATTCTTCGCCAAAAGCACTCTGATTGACAAATACGATTTATCTAATTTACACGAAATTGCTTC
TGGGGGCGCACCTCTTTCGAAAGAAGTCGGGGAAGCGGTTGCAAAACGCTTCCATCTTCCAGGGATACGA
CAAGGATATGGGCTCACTGAGACTACATCAGCTATTCTGATTACACCCGAGGGGGATGATAAACCGGGCG
CGGTCGGTAAAGTTGTTCCATTTTTTGAAGCGAAGGTTGTGGATCTGGATACCGGGAAAACGCTGGGCGT
TAATCAGAGAGGCGAATTATGTGTCAGAGGACCTATGATTATGTCCGGTTATGTAAACAATCCGGAAGCG
ACCAACGCCTTGATTGACAAGGATGGATGGCTACATTCTGGAGACATAGCTTACTGGGACGAAGACGAAC
ACTTCTTCATAGTTGACCGCTTGAAGTCTTTAATTAAATACAAAGGGTATCAGGTGGCCCCCGCTGAATT
GGAATCGATATTGTTACAACACCCCAACATCTTCGACGCGGGCGTGGCAGGTCTTCCCGACGATGACGCC
GGTGAACTTCCCGCCGCCGTTGTTGTTTTGGAGCACGGAAAGACGATGACGGAAAAAGAGATCGTGGATT
ACGTCGCCAGTCAAGTAACAACCGCGAAAAAGTTGCGCGGAGGAGTTGTGTTTGTGGACGAAGTACCGAA
AGGTCTTACCGGAAAACTCGACGCAAGAAAAATCAGAGAGATCCTCATAAAGGCCAAGAAGGGCGGAAAG
TCCAAATTGTAAGAATTCGCTAGCTTCCCTAAGTCCAACTACCAAACTGGGGATTCCTGGGCCCTGAAGA
AGGGCCCCTCGACTAGTCCAAATACAAACTGGGCCCTGAAGAAGGGCCCATATAGGGCCCTGAAGAAGGG
CCCTATCGAGGATATTATCTCGACTAAGTCCAACTACAAACTGGGCCCTGAAGAAGGGCCCATATAGGGC
CCTGAAGAAGGGCCCTATCGAGGATATTATCTCGAGGTCACCCATTCGAAGGTAAGCCTATCCCTAACCC
TCTCCTCGGTCTCGATTCTACGCGTACCGGTCATCATCACCATCACCATTGAGTTTAAACCCGCTGATCA
GCCTCGACTGTGCCTTCTAAGGCCTGAGCTCGCTGATCAGCCTCGATCGAGGATCCAGACATGATAAGAT
ACATTGATGAGTTTGGACAAACCACAACTAGAATGCAGTGAAAAAAATGCTTTATTTGTGAAATTTGTGA
TGCTATTGCTTTATTTGTAACCATTATAAGCTGCAATAAACAAGTTAACAACAACAATTGCATTCATTTT
ATGTTTCAGGTTCAGGGGGAGGTGTGGGAGGTTTTTTAAAGCAAGTAAAACCTCTACAAATGTGGTATGG
CTGATTATGATCAGTCGACCGATGCCCTTGAGAGCCTTCAACCCAGTCAGCTCCTTCCGGTGGGCGCGGG
GCATGACTATCGTCGCCGCACTTATGACTGTCTTCTTTATCATGCAACTCGTAGGACAGGTGCCGGCAGC
GCTCTGGGTCATTTTCGGCGAGGACCGCTTTCGCTGGAGCGCGACGATGATCGGCCTGTCGCTTGCGGTA
TTCGGAATCTTGCACGCCCTCGCTCAAGCCTTCGTCACTGGTCCCGCCACCAAACGTTTCGGCGAGAAGC
AGGCCATTATCGCCGGCATGGCGGCCGACGCGCTGGGCTACGTCTTGCTGGCGTTCGCGACGCGAGGCTG
GATGGCCTTCCCCATTATGATTCTTCTCGCTTCCGGCGGCATCGGGATGCCCGCGTTGCAGGCCATGCTG
TCCAGGCAGGTAGATGACGACCATCAGGGACAGCTTCAAGGCCAGCAAAAGGCCAGGAACCGTAAAAAGG
CCGCGTTGCTGGCGTTTTTCCATAGGCTCCGCCCCCCTGACGAGCATCACAAAAATCGACGCTCAAGTCA
GAGGTGGCGAAACCCGACAGGACTATAAAGATACCAGGCGTTTCCCCCTGGAAGCTCCCTCGTGCGCTCT
CCTGTTCCGACCCTGCCGCTTACCGGATACCTGTCCGCCTTTCTCCCTTCGGGAAGCGTGGCGCTTTCTC
AATGCTCACGCTGTAGGTATCTCAGTTCGGTGTAGGTCGTTCGCTCCAAGCTGGGCTGTGTGCACGAACC
CCCCGTTCAGCCCGACCGCTGCGCCTTATCCGGTAACTATCGTCTTGAGTCCAACCCGGTAAGACACGAC
TTATCGCCACTGGCAGCAGCCACTGGTAACAGGATTAGCAGAGCGAGGTATGTAGGCGGTGCTACAGAGT
TCTTGAAGTGGTGGCCTAACTACGGCTACACTAGAAGGACAGTATTTGGTATCTGCGCTCTGCTGAAGCC
AGTTACCTTCGGAAAAAGAGTTGGTAGCTCTTGATCCGGCAAACAAACCACCGCTGGTAGCGGTGGTTTT
TTTGTTTGCAAGCAGCAGATTACGCGCAGAAAAAAAGGATCTCAAGAAGATCCTTTGATCTTTTCTACGG
GGTCTGACGCTCAGTGGAACGAAAACTCACGTTAAGGGATTTTGGTCATGAGATTATCAAAAAGGATCTT
CACCTAGATCCTTTTAAATTAAAAATGAAGTTTTAAATCAATCTAAAGTATATATGAGTAAACTTGGTCT
GACAGTTACCAATGCTTAATCAGTGAGGCACCTATCTCAGCGATCTGTCTATTTCGTTCATCCATAGTTG
CCTGACTCCCCGTCGTGTAGATAACTACGATACGGGAGGGCTTACCATCTGGCCCCAGTGCTGCAATGAT
ACCGCGAGACCCACGCTCACCGGCTCCAGATTTATCAGCAATAAACCAGCCAGCCGGAAGGGCCGAGCGC
AGAAGTGGTCCTGCAACTTTATCCGCCTCCATCCAGTCTATTAATTGTTGCCGGGAAGCTAGAGTAAGTA
GTTCGCCAGTTAATAGTTTGCGCAACGTTGTTGCCATTGCTGCAGGCATCGTGGTGTCACGCTCGTCGTT
TGGTATGGCTTCATTCAGCTCCGGTTCCCAACGATCAAGGCGAGTTACATGATCCCCCATGTTGTGCAAA
AAAGCGGTTAGCTCCTTCGGTCCTCCGATCGTTGTCAGAAGTAAGTTGGCCGCAGTGTTATCACTCATGG
TTATGGCAGCACTGCATAATTCTCTTACTGTCATGCCATCCGTAAGATGCTTTTCTGTGACTGGTGAGTA
CTCAACCAAGTCATTCTGAGAATAGTGTATGCGGCGACCGAGTTGCTCTTGCCCGGCGTCAACACGGGAT
AATACCGCGCCACATAGCAGAACTTTAAAAGTGCTCATCATTGGAAAACGTTCTTCGGGGCGAAAACTCT
CAAGGATCTTACCGCTGTTGAGATCCAGTTCGATGTAACCCACTCGTGCACCCAACTGATCTTCAGCATC
TTTTACTTTCACCAGCGTTTCTGGGTGAGCAAAAACAGGAAGGCAAAATGCCGCAAAAAAGGGAATAAGG
GCGACACGGAAATGTTGAATACTCATACTCTTCCTTTTTCAATATTATTGAAGCATTTATCAGGGTTATT
GTCTCATGAGCGGATACATATTTGAATGTATTTAGAAAAATAAACAAATAGGGGTTCCGCGCACATTTCC
CCGAAAAGTGCCACCTGACGTCTAAGAAACCATTATTATCATGACATTAACCTATAAAAATAGGCGTATC
ACGAGGCCCTTTCGT
